Addgene plasmid #180487: MSCV-mouse Mdm2 wild type-IRES-GFP
Purpose: Role of Mdm2 variants in tumorigenesis
Depositing lab: Martine Roussel. Depositing organization: St. Jude Children's Research Hospital. Publication: The RING domain of Mdm2 can inhibit cell proliferation. Dang J, Kuo ML, Eischen CM, Stepanova L, Sherr CJ, Roussel MF. Cancer Res. 2002 Feb 15;62(4):1222-30. PubMed 11861407.
Backbone
  Vector backbone: MSCV-IRES-GFP
  Total vector size (bp): 6573
  Vector type: Mammalian Expression, Retroviral
  Selectable markers: GFP
Growth in bacteria
  Bacterial resistance: Ampicillin, 100 μg/mL
  Growth temperature: 37°C
  Growth strain: NEB Stable
  Copy number: Unknown
Gene/Insert
  Gene/Insert name: Mouse <Mdm2 full lenght (wild type)
  Species: M. musculus (mouse)
  Insert size (bp): 1500
  Mutation: wt
  Promoter: MSCV
  Cloning method: Restriction Enzyme; 5′ cloning site EcoR1 (unknown if destroyed); 3′ cloning site EcoR1 (unknown if destroyed)
  Sequencing primers: 5′ EcoR1; 3′ EcoR1
Terms and licenses: Academic/Nonprofit Terms; Industry Terms: Not Available to Industry
How to cite: MSCV-mouse Mdm2 wild type-IRES-GFP was a gift from Martine Roussel (Addgene plasmid # 180487 ; http://n2t.net/addgene:180487 ; RRID:Addgene_180487)
