[The description below was written by a language model from this plasmid's Addgene catalogue record and pLannotate feature annotations shown in this document.]
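Description:
MSCV-mouse Mdm2 wild type-IRES-GFP is a gamma-retroviral expression vector built on the MSCV-IRES-GFP backbone for stable delivery of full-length, wild-type mouse Mdm2 into mammalian cells. The plasmid is propagated in E. coli through a high-copy ColE1/pUC-type origin and selected with ampicillin via the β-lactamase gene. The remaining bacterial annotations (fragments of TcR, lacZα, rop, bom and lacI, plus a lac promoter/operator) are backbone remnants with no evident role in the payload. The catalogue lists the vector size as 6,573 bp and the insert as about 1,500 bp, and the sequenced record is 8,047 nt, which is consistent with the listed size referring to the empty backbone.

The proviral cassette is flanked by 5' and 3' long terminal repeats from murine embryonic stem cell virus. The 5' LTR serves as the promoter, and the adjacent MESV Ψ packaging signal, extended by a truncated gag segment lacking its start codon, allows the genomic RNA to be packaged into virions when gag, pol and env are supplied in trans by a packaging cell line. Downstream lies the Mdm2 coding sequence, which was cloned into an EcoRI site, followed by an EMCV IRES and EGFP. The LTR therefore drives a single bicistronic transcript: Mdm2, the E3 ubiquitin ligase that targets p53 for degradation, is translated cap-dependently, and EGFP is translated from the IRES. There is no drug marker for mammalian cells, so transduced cells are identified or sorted by GFP fluorescence. No epitope tag is annotated. The stated purpose is to study the role of Mdm2 variants in tumorigenesis, and this construct provides the wild-type form.
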