Features (pLannotate 1.2.2; 20 found; start..end, strand, type, name):
    462..1022    -  misc_feature   IRES: internal ribosome entry site (IRES) of the encephalomyocarditis virus (EMCV)
   1103..2569    -  CDS            Mdm2: MDM2_MOUSE - Experimental evidence at protein level: Swiss-Prot protein existence level 1. E3 ubiquitin-protein ligase that mediates ubiquitination of p53/TP53, leading to its degradation by the proteasome (PubMed:15195100, PubMed:21804542). Inhibits p53/TP53- and p73/TP73- mediated cell cycle arrest and apoptosis by binding its transcriptional activation domain (By similarity). Also acts as a ubiquitin ligase E3 toward itself, ARRB1 and ARBB2 (PubMed:11588219). Permits the nuclear export of p53/TP53 (By similarity). Promotes proteasome-dependent ubiquitin-independent degradation of retinoblas
   2615..3031    -  CDS            gag (truncated): truncated Moloney murine leukemia virus (MMLV) gag gene lacking the start codon
   3098..3439    -  misc_feature   MESV Ψ: packaging signal of murine embryonic stem cell virus
   3503..4019    -  LTR            5' LTR: 5' long terminal repeat from murine embryonic stem cell virus
   4061..4159    -  CDS            env (fragment): murine leukemia virus gPr80 envelope polyprotein precursor; env; proteolytically cleaved into gp70SU and p15TM subunits
   4160..4361    +  CDS            TcR (fragment): tetracycline efflux protein; tet; confers resistance to tetracycline
   4361..4510    +  CDS            lacZα (fragment): LacZα fragment of β-galactosidase; lacZ fragment
   4516..4615    -  misc_feature   bom (fragment): basis of mobility region from pBR322
   4717..4752    -  CDS            rop (fragment): Rop protein, which maintains plasmids at low copy number; rop
   4847..4951    +  promoter       AmpR promoter: bla
   4952..5812    +  CDS            AmpR: β-lactamase; bla; confers resistance to ampicillin, carbenicillin, and related antibiotics
   5983..6571    +  rep_origin     ori: high-copy-number ColE1/pMB1/pBR322/pUC origin of replication
   6754..6846    +  CDS            lacI (fragment): lac repressor; lacI; The lac repressor binds to the lac operator to inhibit transcription in E. coli. This inhibition can be relieved by adding lactose or isopropyl-β-D-thiogalactopyranoside (IPTG).
   6859..6880    +  protein_bind   CAP binding site: CAP binding activates transcription in the presence of cAMP. E. coli catabolite activator protein
   6895..6925    +  promoter       lac promoter: promoter for the E. coli lac operon
   6933..6949    +  protein_bind   lac operator: The lac repressor binds to the lac operator to inhibit transcription in E. coli. This inhibition can be relieved by adding lactose or isopropyl-β-D-thiogalactopyranoside (IPTG). lac repressor encoded by lacI
   7111..7625    -  LTR            3' LTR: 3' long terminal repeat from murine embryonic stem cell virus
   7745..7775    -  misc_feature   MCS (fragment): pUC18/19 multiple cloning site
   7787..459     -  CDS            EGFP (across the origin): the original enhanced GFP (Yang et al., 1996) mammalian codon-optimized
>Addgene plasmid #180487 | MSCV-mouse Mdm2 wild type-IRES-GFP | addgene full sequence | sequence record 358089 | Addgene NGS Result
GATATAGACGTTGTGGCTGTTGTAGTTGTACTCCAGCTTGTGCCCCAGGATGTTGCCGTCCTCCTTGAAG
TCGATGCCCTTCAGCTCGATGCGGTTCACCAGGGTGTCGCCCTCGAACTTCACCTCGGCGCGGGTCTTGT
AGTTGCCGTCGTCCTTGAAGAAGATGGTGCGCTCCTGGACGTAGCCTTCGGGCATGGCGGACTTGAAGAA
GTCGTGCTGCTTCATGTGGTCGGGGTAGCGGCTGAAGCACTGCACGCCGTAGGTCAGGGTGGTCACGAGG
GTGGGCCAGGGCACGGGCAGCTTGCCGGTGGTGCAGATGAACTTCAGGGTCAGCTTGCCGTAGGTGGCAT
CGCCCTCGCCCTCGCCGGACACGCTGAACTTGTGGCCGTTTACGTCGCCGTCCAGCTCGACCAGGATGGG
CACCACCCCGGTGAACAGCTCCTCGCCCTTGCTCACCATGGTATTATCGTGTTTTTCAAAGGAAAACCAC
GTCCCCGTGGTTCGGGGGGCCTAGACGTTTTTTTAACCTCGACTAAACACATGTAAAGCATGTGCACCGA
GGCCCCAGATCAGATCCCATACAATGGGGTACCTTCTGGGCATCCTTCAGCCCCTTGTTGAATACGCTTG
AGGAGAGCCATTTGACTCTTTCCACAACTATCCAACTCACAACGTGGCACTGGGGTTGTGCCGCCTTTGC
AGGTGTATCTTATACACGTGGCTTTTGGCCGCAGAGGCACCTGTCGCCAGGTGGGGGGTTCCGCTGCCTG
CAAAGGGTCGCTACAGACGTTGTTTGTCTTCAAGAAGCTTCCAGAGGAACTGCTTCCTTCACGACATTCA
ACAGACCTTGCATTCCTTTGGCGAGAGGGGAAAGACCCCTAGGAATGCTCGTCAAGAAGACAGGGCCAGG
TTTCCGGGCCCTCACATTGCCAAAAGACGGCAATATGGTGGAAAATAACATATAGACAAACGCACACCGG
CCTTATTCCAAGCGGCTTCGGCCAGTAACGTTAGGGGGGGGGCGGAATTGATCCCGCTCGAGGTTAACGA
ATTCACTAGTGATTATCGATATAAAATTCTATTTTTGTGAGCAGGTCAGCTAGTTGAAGTAAGTTAGCAC
AATCATTTGGATTGGCTGTCTGCACACTGGGCAGGGCTTGTTTCTTTTTTTTAGCTTCTTTGCACACGTG
AAACATGACATGAGGTGTCCAGTCTTGCCGTGAACAATGCAGCCATTTTTAGGCCGCCCCTGGCAGATCA
CACATGGTTCGATGGCATTCAGGGAGAAGCTAGATTCCACACTCTCGTCTTTGTCCTGCGTTTCCTCCTT
CAACTCTTTCACGCTTTCTTGGCTGCTATAAACAATGCTGCTGGAAGTCGATGGTTGGGAATAGTCGTCA
CTCTCCTGGGACAGGGGCGTCTGTTCGGCCTTCTCCTCGCTGTCCTCCTCAGCACATGGCTCTTTAGCAT
CATTCTCTGTCAGCTTTTTGCCATCAGGCACATCCAAGCCTTCTTCTGCCTGAGCTGAGTTTTCCAGTTT
GGCTTTTTCAGAGATTTCCACTTTATCTTTCCCCTTATCGTCTGGAAGCCAGTTCTCACGAAGGGTCCAG
CATCTTTTGCAGTGTGATGGAAGGGGAGGATTCATTTCATTGCATGAGGTACACTTCCAATAGTCAGCTA
AGGAAATCTCAGGATCCCCTTCAAAAGAGTCTGTATCGCTTTCTCCTGTCTGATAGACTGTGACCCGATA
GACCTCATCATCCTCATCTGAGAGCTCGTGCCCTTCGTCACTCAGGCTGTAATCTTCCGAGTCCAGAGAC
TCAACTTCAAATTCCACGCTAAACTGATCAGAAACTGAATCCTGATCCAGGCAATCACCAGAATGCTCAC
TTACGCCATCGTCAAGATCCTGATGCGAGGGCGTCTCTGTGGACTCGCTGCTGCTGCTGCTACTGCTGCT
GCTGCCGCCGCTGCACATCTCCCTCAGCTCACACAGACCCAGGCTCGGATCAAAGGACAGGGACCTGCGG
CGCTTCCGGTGCCGCTCCCCAGGTAGCTCATCTGTGTTCTCTTCTGTCTCACTAATGGATCTCCTTCTAG
ATGAGGTAGACAGTCTAGAAATTAAATCAGAAGATGAAGGTTTCTCTTCTGGTGGCGCTTGCAAAGGATC
CTTCAGATCACTCCCACCTTCAGGCTGACGTCTGCTCTCACTCAGCGATGTGCCAGAGTCTTGCTGACTT
ACAGCCACTAAATTTCTGTAGATCATTGCATATATTTTCCTGTGCTCCTTCACAGAGAAACTCGGGACTC
CAAACACATCTCCTAGGAGATCATTTGAACAATACACAATGTGCTGCTGCTTCTCGTCATATAACCTCTT
AGTCATAATATACTGGCCAATATAAAATATAATCTCTTTCATAGTGTAAGTGTCGTTTTGCGCTCCAACG
GACTTTAACAACTTCAAAAGCAATGGTTTTGGTCTAACCAGAGTCTCTTGTTCCGAAGCTGGAATCTGTG
AGGTGCTTGCAGCACCCTCGGTAGACACAGACATGTTGGTATTGCACATTGGCCTGGAGGCCGCAGGAGA
AGCGCGGTGATCGAATCGAATTCCGGCGCCTAGAGAAGGAGTGAGGGCTGGATAAAGGGAGGATCGAGGC
GGGGTCGAACGAGGAGGTTCAAGGGGGAGAGACGGGGCGGATGGAGGAAGAGGAGGCGGAGGCTTAGGGT
GTACAAAGGGCTTGACCCAGGGAGGGGGGTCAAAAGCCAAGGCTTCCCAGGTCACGATGTAGGGGACCTG
GTCTGGGTGTCCATGCGGGCCAGGTGAAAAGACCTTGATCTTAACCTGGGTGATGAGGTCTCGGTTAAAG
GTGCCGTCTCGCGGCCATCCGACGTTAAAGGTTGGCCATTCTGCAGAGCAGAAGGTAACCCAACGTCTCT
TCTTGACATCTACCGACTGGTTGTGAGCGATCCGCTCGACATCTTTCCAGTGACCTAAGGTCAAACTTAA
GGGAGTGGTAACAGTCTGGCCCTAATTTTCAGACAAATACAGAAACACAGTCAGACAGAGACAACACAGA
ACGATGCTGCAGCGCTGCAGCAGACAAGACGCGCGGCTTCGGTTCCAAACCGAAAGCAAAAATTCAGACG
GAGGCGGGAACTGTTTTAGGTTCTCGTCTCCTACCAGAACCACATATCCTGACGGGGTCGGATTCCACAT
CGACTCCCTTCCTCAGGTCGGGCCACAAAAACGGCCCCCAAAGTCCCTGGGACGTCTCCCAGGGTTGCGG
CCGGGTGTTCAGAACTCGTCAGTTCCACCACGGGTCCGCCAGATACAGAGCTAGTTAGCTAACTAGTACA
GACGCAGGCGCAAACATTAGATGCCGGCACAAACACGCACAAAGACAGAGACAGACACGAAACGACCGCT
GGCCAGCTTACCTCCCGGCGGGGGGGTCGGTGGTCCCTGGGCAGGGGTCTCCAAATCTCGGTGGAACCTC
CAAATGAAAGACCCCCGAGGTGGGCAGTCAATCAATCTGAGGAGACCCTCCCAAGGATCAGCGAGTCCAC
GATTCGGATGCAAACAGCAAGAGGCTTTATTGGGAATACGGGTACCCGGGCGACGCAGTCTATCGGAGGA
CTGGCGCGCCGAGTGAGGGGTTGTGGGCTCTTTTATTGAGCTCGGGGAGCAGAAGCGCGCGAACAGAAGC
GAGAAGCGAACTGATTGGTTAGTTCAAATAAGGCACAGGGTCATTTCAGGTCCTTGGGGCACCCTGGAAA
CATCTGATGGTTCTCTAGAAACTGCTGAGGGCGGGACCGCATCTGGGGACCATCTGTTCTTGGCCCTGAG
CCGGGGCAGGAACTGCTTACCACAGATATCCTGTTTGGCCCATATTCTGCTGTCTCTCTGTTCCTAACCT
TGATCTGAACTTCTCTATTCTCAGTTATGTATTTTCCATGCCTTGCAAAATGGCGTTACTTAAGCTAGCT
TGCCAAACCTACAGGTGGGGTCTTTCATTCCCCCCTTTTTCTGGAGACTAAATAAAATCTTTTATTTTAT
CTATGGCTCGTACTCTATAGGCTTCAGCTGGTGATATTGTTGAGTCAAAACTAGAGCCTGGACCACTGAT
ATCCTGTCTTTAACAAATTGGACTAATCGCCTCTACGCCGGACGCATCGTGGCCGGCATCACCGGCGCCA
CAGGTGCGGTTGCTGGCGCCTATATCGCCGACATCACCGATGGGGAAGATCGGGCTCGCCACTTCGGGCT
CATGAGCGCTTGTTTCGGCGTGGGTATGGTGGCAGGCCCCGTGGCCGGGGGACTGTTGGGCGCCATCTCC
TTGCATGCACCATTCCTTGCGCCGTCGTTTTACAACGTCGTGACTGGGAAAACCCTGGCGTTACCCAACT
TAATCGCCTTGCAGCACATCCCCCTTTCGCCAGCTGGCGTAATAGCGAAGAGGCCCGCACCGATCGCCCT
TCCCAACAGTTGCGCAGCCTGAATGGCGAATGGCGCCTGATGCGGTATTTTCTCCTTACGCATCTGTGCG
GTATTTCACACCGCATATGGTGCACTCTCAGTACAATCTGCTCTGATGCCGCATAGTTAAGCCAGCCCCG
ACACCCGCCAACACCCGCTGACGCGCCCTGACGGGCTTGTCTGCTCCCGGCATCCGCTTACAGACAAGCT
GTGACCGTCTCCGGGAGCTGCATGTGTCAGAGGTTTTCACCGTCATCACCGAAACGCGCGAGACGAAAGG
GCCTCGTGATACGCCTATTTTTATAGGTTAATGTCATGATAATAATGGTTTCTTAGACGTCAGGTGGCAC
TTTTCGGGGAAATGTGCGCGGAACCCCTATTTGTTTATTTTTCTAAATACATTCAAATATGTATCCGCTC
ATGAGACAATAACCCTGATAAATGCTTCAATAATATTGAAAAAGGAAGAGTATGAGTATTCAACATTTCC
GTGTCGCCCTTATTCCCTTTTTTGCGGCATTTTGCCTTCCTGTTTTTGCTCACCCAGAAACGCTGGTGAA
AGTAAAAGATGCTGAAGATCAGTTGGGTGCACGAGTGGGTTACATCGAACTGGATCTCAACAGCGGTAAG
ATCCTTGAGAGTTTTCGCCCCGAAGAACGTTTTCCAATGATGAGCACTTTTAAAGTTCTGCTATGTGGCG
CGGTATTATCCCGTATTGACGCCGGGCAAGAGCAACTCGGTCGCCGCATACACTATTCTCAGAATGACTT
GGTTGAGTACTCACCAGTCACAGAAAAGCATCTTACGGATGGCATGACAGTAAGAGAATTATGCAGTGCT
GCCATAACCATGAGTGATAACACTGCGGCCAACTTACTTCTGACAACGATCGGAGGACCGAAGGAGCTAA
CCGCTTTTTTGCACAACATGGGGGATCATGTAACTCGCCTTGATCGTTGGGAACCGGAGCTGAATGAAGC
CATACCAAACGACGAGCGTGACACCACGATGCCTGTAGCAATGGCAACAACGTTGCGCAAACTATTAACT
GGCGAACTACTTACTCTAGCTTCCCGGCAACAATTAATAGACTGGATGGAGGCGGATAAAGTTGCAGGAC
CACTTCTGCGCTCGGCCCTTCCGGCTGGCTGGTTTATTGCTGATAAATCTGGAGCCGGTGAGCGTGGGTC
TCGCGGTATCATTGCAGCACTGGGGCCAGATGGTAAGCCCTCCCGTATCGTAGTTATCTACACGACGGGG
AGTCAGGCAACTATGGATGAACGAAATAGACAGATCGCTGAGATAGGTGCCTCACTGATTAAGCATTGGT
AACTGTCAGACCAAGTTTACTCATATATACTTTAGATTGATTTAAAACTTCATTTTTAATTTAAAAGGAT
CTAGGTGAAGATCCTTTTTGATAATCTCATGACCAAAATCCCTTAACGTGAGTTTTCGTTCCACTGAGCG
TCAGACCCCGTAGAAAAGATCAAAGGATCTTCTTGAGATCCTTTTTTTCTGCGCGTAATCTGCTGCTTGC
AAACAAAAAAACCACCGCTACCAGCGGTGGTTTGTTTGCCGGATCAAGAGCTACCAACTCTTTTTCCGAA
GGTAACTGGCTTCAGCAGAGCGCAGATACCAAATACTGTTCTTCTAGTGTAGCCGTAGTTAGGCCACCAC
TTCAAGAACTCTGTAGCACCGCCTACATACCTCGCTCTGCTAATCCTGTTACCAGTGGCTGCTGCCAGTG
GCGATAAGTCGTGTCTTACCGGGTTGGACTCAAGACGATAGTTACCGGATAAGGCGCAGCGGTCGGGCTG
AACGGGGGGTTCGTGCACACAGCCCAGCTTGGAGCGAACGACCTACACCGAACTGAGATACCTACAGCGT
GAGCTATGAGAAAGCGCCACGCTTCCCGAAGGGAGAAAGGCGGACAGGTATCCGGTAAGCGGCAGGGTCG
GAACAGGAGAGCGCACGAGGGAGCTTCCAGGGGGAAACGCCTGGTATCTTTATAGTCCTGTCGGGTTTCG
CCACCTCTGACTTGAGCGTCGATTTTTGTGATGCTCGTCAGGGGGGCGGAGCCTATGGAAAAACGCCAGC
AACGCGGCCTTTTTACGGTTCCTGGCCTTTTGCTGGCCTTTTGCTCACATGTTCTTTCCTGCGTTATCCC
CTGATTCTGTGGATAACCGTATTACCGCCTTTGAGTGAGCTGATACCGCTCGCCGCAGCCGAACGACCGA
GCGCAGCGAGTCAGTGAGCGAGGAAGCGGAAGAGCGCCCAATACGCAAACCGCCTCTCCCCGCGCGTTGG
CCGATTCATTAATGCAGCTGGCACGACAGGTTTCCCGACTGGAAAGCGGGCAGTGAGCGCAACGCAATTA
ATGTGAGTTAGCTCACTCATTAGGCACCCCAGGCTTTACACTTTATGCTTCCGGCTCGTATGTTGTGTGG
AATTGTGAGCGGATAACAATTTCACAATTCTCCCCAGCTCTTTCTGCGCTGTCCATAATGAACTATTTCA
GGAGTATTGGAGTATGTGGATTCAAAACAGTGGCTAATTGAGTCAGGATTACTTAATATTCGACTCCTAC
CCTCAGAATGTTGTTCTCCAACTTCAAGAAACTGTTACCCATGAAAGACCCCCGCTGACGGGTAGTCAAT
CACTCAGAGGAGACCCTCCCAAGGAACAGCGAGACCACAAGTCGGATGCAACTGCAAGAGGGTTTATTGG
ATACACGGGTACCCGGGCGACGCAGTCTATCGGAGGACTGGCGCGCCGAGTGAGGGGTTGTGGGCTCTTT
TATTGAGCTCGGGGAGCAGAAGCGCGCGAACAGAAGCGAGAAGCGAACTGATTGGTTAGTTCAAATAAGG
CACAGGGTCATTTCAGGTCCTTGGGGCACCCTGGAAACATCTGATGGTTCTCTAGAAACTGCTGAGGGCG
GGACCGCATCTGGGGACCATCTGTTCTTGGCCCTGAGCCGGGGCAGGAACTGCTTACCACAGATATCCTG
TTTGGCCCATATTCTGCTGTCTCTCTGTTCCTAACCTTGATCTGAACTTCTCTATTCTCAGTTATGTATT
TTCCATGCCTTGCAAAATGGCGTTACTTAAGCTAGCTTGCCAAACCTACAGGTGGGGTCTTTCATTCCCC
CCTTTTTCTGGAGACTAAATAAAATCTTTTATTTTATCGATATCAGCGCTTTAAATTTGCGCATGCTAGC
TATAGTTCTAGAGGTACCGGTTGTTAACGTTAGCCGGCTACCTGAAGCTTGCATGCCTGCAGGTCGACTC
TAGAGTCGCGGCCGCTTTACTTGTACAGCTCGTCCATGCCGAGAGTGATCCCGGCGGCGGTCACGAACTC
CAGCAGGACCATGTGATCGCGCTTCTCGTTGGGGTCTTTGCTCAGGGCGGACTGGGTGCTCAGGTAGTGG
TTGTCGGGCAGCAGCACGGGGCCGTCGCCGATGGGGGTGTTCTGCTGGTAGTGGTCGGCGAGCTGCACGC
TGCCGTCCTCGATGTTGTGGCGGATCTTGAAGTTCACCTTGATGCCGTTCTTCTGCTTGTCGGCCAT
